>Addgene plasmid #229190 | lvl0-3-inert | addgene full sequence | sequence record 459777 | Addgene NGS Result
TTGAGATCCTTTTTTTCTGCGCGTAATCTGCTGCTTGCAAACAAAAAAACCACCGCTACCAGCGGTGGTT
TGTTTGCCGGATCAAGAGCTACCAACTCTTTTTCCGAAGGTAACTGGCTTCAGCAGAGCGCAGATACCAA
ATACTGTTCTTCTAGTGTAGCCGTAGTTAGGCCACCACTTCAAGAACTCTGTAGCACCGCCTACATACCT
CGCTCTGCTAATCCTGTTACCAGTGGCTGCTGCCAGTGGCGATAAGTCGTGTCTTACCGGGTTGGACTCA
AGACGATAGTTACCGGATAAGGCGCAGCGGTCGGGCTGAACGGGGGGTTCGTGCACACAGCCCAGCTTGG
AGCGAACGACCTACACCGAACTGAGATACCTACAGCGTGAGCTATGAGAAAGCGCCACGCTTCCCGAAGG
GAGAAAGGCGGACAGGTATCCGGTAAGCGGCAGGGTCGGAACAGGAGAGCGCACGAGGGAGCTTCCAGGG
GGAAACGCCTGGTATCTTTATAGTCCTGTCGGGTTTCGCCACCTCTGACTTGAGCGTCGATTTTTGTGAT
GCTCGTCAGGGGGGCGGAGCCTATGGAAAAACGCCAGCAACGCGGCCTTTTTACGGTTCCTGGCCTTTTG
CTGGCCTTTTGCTCACATGTTCTTTCCTGCGTTATCCCCTGATTCTGTGGATAACCGTATTACCGCCTTT
GAGTGAGCTGATACCGCTCGCCGCAGCCGAACGACCGAGCGCAGCGAGTCAGTGAGCGAGGAAGCGGAAG
AGCGCCCAATACGCAAACCGCCTCTCCCCGCGCGTTGGCCGATTCATTAATCACTCTGTGGTCTCAGCTT
CCACTGGATTGTACAATTACCAACTGAGACCACGAAGTGGCTCTTCAGTGGACGAAAGGGCCTCGTGATA
CGCCTATTTTTATAGGTTAATGTCATGATAATAATGGTTTCTTAGACGTCAGGTGGCACTTTTCGGGGAA
ATGTGCGCGGAACCCCTATTTGTTTATTTTTCTAAATACATTCAAATATGTATCCGCTCATGAGACAATA
ACCCTGATAAATGCTTCAATAATATTGAAAAAGGAAGAGTATGCGCTCACGCAACTGGTCCAGAACCTTG
ACCGAACGCAGCGGTGGTAACGGCGCAGTGGCGGTTTTCATGGCTTGTTATGACTGTTTTTTTTTGGGGT
ACAGTCTATGCCTCGGGCATCCAAGCAGCAAGCGCGTTACGCCGTGGGTCGATGTTTGATGTTATGGAGC
AGCAACGATGTTACGCAGCAGGGCAGTCGCCCTAAAACAAAGTTAAACATCATGAGGGAAGCGGTGATCG
CCGAAGTATCGACTCAACTATCAGAGGTAGTTGGCGTCATCGAGCGCCATCTCGAACCGACGTTGCTGGC
CGTACATTTGTACGGCTCCGCAGTGGATGGCGGCCTGAAGCCACACAGCGATATTGATTTGCTGGTTACG
GTGACCGTAAGGCTTGATGAAACAACGCGGCGAGCTTTGATCAACGACCTTTTGGAAACTTCGGCTTCCC
CTGGAGAGAGCGAGATTCTCCGCGCTGTAGAAGTCACCATTGTTGTGCACGACGACATCATTCCGTGGCG
TTATCCAGCTAAGCGCGAACTGCAATTTGGAGAATGGCAGCGCAATGACATTCTTGCAGGTATCTTCGAG
CCAGCCACGATCGACATTGATCTGGCTATCTTGCTGACAAAAGCAAGAGAACATAGCGTTGCCTTGGTAG
GTCCAGCGGCGGAGGAACTCTTTGATCCGGTTCCTGAACAGGATCTATTTGAGGCGCTAAATGAAACCTT
AACGCTATGGAACTCGCCGCCCGACTGGGCTGGCGATGAGCGAAATGTAGTGCTTACGTTGTCCCGCATT
TGGTACAGCGCAGTAACCGGCAAAATCGCGCCGAAGGATGTCGCTGCCGACTGGGCAATGGAGCGCCTGC
CGGCCCAGTATCAGCCCGTCATACTTGAAGCTAGACAGGCTTATCTTGGACAAGAAGAAGATCGCTTGGC
CTCGCGCGCAGATCAGTTGGAAGAATTTGTCCATTACGTAAAAGGCGAGATCACCAAGGTAGTCGGCAAA
TAACTGTCAGACCAAGTTTACTCATATATACTTTAGATTGATTTAAAACTTCATTTTTAATTTAAAAGGA
TCTAGGTGAAGATCCTTTTTGATAATCTCATGACCAAAATCCCTTAACGTGAGTTTTCGTTCCACTGAGC
GTCAGACCCCGTAGAAAAGATCAAAGGATCTTC
Features (pLannotate 1.2.2; 6 found; start..end, strand, type, name):
      1..589     +  rep_origin     ori: high-copy-number ColE1/pMB1/pBR322/pUC origin of replication
    772..821     +  CDS            lacI (fragment): lac repressor; lacI; The lac repressor binds to the lac operator to inhibit transcription in E. coli. This inhibition can be relieved by adding lactose or isopropyl-β-D-thiogalactopyranoside (IPTG).
    986..1090    +  promoter       AmpR promoter: bla
   1081..1161    -  CDS            int (fragment): INT2_ECOLX - Protein inferred from homology: Swiss-Prot protein existence level 3. Putative integrase believed to be involved in the insertion of antibiotic resistance genes into plasmids and transposons. From Escherichia coli.
   1249..1305    +  CDS            GmR (fragment): gentamycin acetyltransferase; aacC1; confers resistance to gentamycin
   1312..2100    +  CDS            aadA: S3AD_ECOLX - Experimental evidence at protein level: Swiss-Prot protein existence level 1. Mediates bacterial resistance to the antibiotics streptomycin and spectinomycin. From Escherichia coli.
