[The description below was written by a language model from this plasmid's Addgene catalogue record and pLannotate feature annotations shown in this document.]
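Description:
lvl0-3-inert is a small (about 2.3 kb) level 0 part plasmid from a hierarchical, modular cloning platform built for rapid prototyping of synthetic gene networks in mammalian cells. It sits in the lvl0-3 backbone, the position in the system reserved for 3′ untranslated region parts, and carries an insert named "inert", catalogued as human in origin. The name suggests a neutral placeholder 3′ UTR without regulatory content, used when no functional 3′ element is wanted in a transcription unit, although the record does not spell this out. The record lists restriction-enzyme cloning but does not identify the sites used.

The plasmid itself is a bacterial storage and donor vector with no mammalian expression elements of its own. It replicates at high copy in E. coli from a ColE1/pUC-type origin and is selected with spectinomycin through the aadA gene, which encodes streptomycin/spectinomycin resistance. An AmpR (bla) promoter lies upstream of aadA and may drive it. The automated annotation also flags short fragments of lacI, an integron integrase and a gentamicin acetyltransferase. These are only tens of bases long and are most likely remnants of the source of the resistance cassette, not functional genes. The annotation does not mark the inert 3′ UTR insert or its flanking assembly sites, so their exact position and length cannot be read from the feature table. The depositor notes that this version is slightly modified from the one originally published, without functional differences. Its typical use would be as a building block combined with other level 0 parts into higher-level mammalian expression units.
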