Addgene plasmid #229190: lvl0-3-inert
Purpose: lvl 0 3 prime UTR
Depositing lab: Ron Weiss. Depositing organization: Massachusetts Institute of Technology. Publication: A platform for rapid prototyping of synthetic gene networks in mammalian cells. Duportet X, Wroblewska L, Guye P, Li Y, Eyquem J, Rieders J, Rimchala T, Batt G, Weiss R. Nucleic Acids Res. 2014 Dec 1;42(21):13440-51. doi: 10.1093/nar/gku1082. Epub 2014 Nov 5. PubMed 25378321.
Backbone
  Vector backbone: lvl0-3 [backbone]
  Vector type: Synthetic Biology
Growth in bacteria
  Bacterial resistance: Spectinomycin, 50 μg/mL
  Growth temperature: 37°C
  Growth strain: DH5alpha
  Copy number: High Copy
Gene/Insert
  Gene/Insert name: inert
  Species: H. sapiens (human)
  Cloning method: Restriction Enzyme; 5′ cloning site Unknown (unknown if destroyed)
Terms and licenses: Academic/Nonprofit Terms; Industry Terms: Not Available to Industry
Depositor comments: This plasmid is slightly modified from the version used in Duportet et al. 2014, but does not have any functional differences.
How to cite: lvl0-3-inert was a gift from Ron Weiss (Addgene plasmid # 229190 ; http://n2t.net/addgene:229190 ; RRID:Addgene_229190)
